>Addgene plasmid #221323 | pRetroX-TRE3G-GMIP P363D P364D P366D | addgene full sequence | sequence record 439173 | Addgene NGS Result
GGATCCGCCACCATGGACTACAAGGATCACGACGGTGATTACAAGGACCACGACATCGACTACAAGGACG
ACGACGACAAGATGGACAGTGCTGAAACTGAGCTCACACCAGCCCCCGAGGGCAGGAAGCGATATTCTGA
TATATTTCAAAGTCTCGACAATCTGGAGATCTCTCTCGGAAACGTGACTTTCGACCCCCTTGCAGGAGAT
CCAGTAAGACGCGAAGATCTCGAGCCTGATAAGGCAGACACCGCCACCGTTGTGACCGAGGAGAACAGTG
AGGCAAGCAGTTGGCGCGACTTGAGTCCAGAGGGCCCAGCCCCCCTTACAGAAGAGGAGCTTGATCTTCG
CTTGATCAGGACCAAAGGGGGCGTGGACGCCGCCCTTGAATATGCCAAGGCATGGAGTCGATACGCAAAG
GAACTGCTCGCTTGGACAGATAAAAGAGCAAACTACGAACTCGAGTTTGCCAAATCAATAATGAAGTTGG
CAGAAGCTGGGAAAGTATCCATATTGCAACAATCTCAGATGCCTTTGCAATACATCTATACTTTGTTTCT
CGAGCATGACTTGTCCCTCGGCGCATTGGCTTTGGAAACTGTAGCCCAACAAAAGCGCGATTACTATCAG
CCTCTTGCAGCCAAAAGGATGGAAATCGAAAAGTGGAGAAAAGAGTTCAAGGAACAATGGTTGAAGGAGC
AAAAAAGAATGAATGAAGCAGTCCAGGCCTTGAGACGCTCTGAGCTCCAGTACATACAGCGACGCGAGGA
CCTGCGGGCACGCTCACAGGGTTCTCCTGAGGACCCTCCCTCACAGGCATCCCCCGGCTCCAACAAACAA
CAAGAAAGACGGCGGCGCAGTAGGGAGGAAGCACAGGCTAAGGCCCACGAAGCCGAGGCACTTTACCAGG
CATGTGTGAGAGAGGCTAATTCACGCCAACAAGATTTGGAAACTACAAAACGGCGGATCGTCTCACATGT
TCGCAAGCTCGTGCTGCAGGGGGATGAAGTACTCCGACGGGTTACACTTGGACTTTTCGAACTTAGGGGG
GCTCAGGCAGAGCGGGGACCTCGCAGCTTTTCCGCTCTGGCCGAATGTTGCGTACCATTCGAACCCGGTC
AAAGATATCAAGAATTTGTAAGGACTCTCCAGCCAGGTGCCCCTCCTGACGACTCCGATGCCTTCTGCTT
CCAAGAATTTACTGCTGTAGTCCATTCATTCCCTCAGGATACAAAGAAGAAGTTTTCTGGCCCCCTGCCC
CCAAGGCTTGAAGAGGAAGGAAGTCCCGAGCCCGGTCCATGGGAGGTTGCAAGCTTGGGTTCTCAGGGTA
TTCCAGGCAGCGACGTTGATTCAGTAGGGGGAGGCTCTGAATCTCGATCCTTGGATTCTCCTACCAGTTC
TCCCGGCGCAGGGGCCAGAAGGCTGGTAAAGGCCAGTTCCACAGGAACCGAGTCCTCTGACGACTTTGAA
GAACGGGACCCCGACCTTGGAGATGGAATCGAAAATGGTGTAGGCAGTCCATTCAGGAAGTGGACATTGT
CTACTGCCGCACAAACTCATAGGCTGCGCCGGCTTAGAGGTCCCGCAAAGTGCAGGGAATGTGAAGCTTT
CATGGTTTCTGGTACCGAGTGCGAGGAATGTTTTTTGACCTGCCATAAGCGATGTTTGGAGACCCTTCTT
ATACTGTGTGGCCATCGACGCCTTCCAGCCCGCATGTCACTCTTTGGAGTAGACTTCCTCCAGCTGCCAC
GGGACTTTCCTGAAGAAGTGCCCTTCGTCATAACACGGTGTACCGCTGAGATAGAACATAGGGCTTTGGG
TCTTCAGGGGATTTACAGAGTCTCTGGGTCCCGAGTAAGGGTTGAAAGACTTTGTCAAGCCTTCGAAAAC
GGGCGAGCTTTGGTTGAGCTCAGTGGCAATAGTCCCCATGACATTACAAGCGTACTCAAAAGGTTTCTGC
AGGAACTGACTGACCCCGTAGTTCCATTCCATCTTTATGATGCTTTTATCTCTTTGGCAAAGACACTCCA
TGCTGACCCCGGGGACGATCCAGGTACCCCAAACCCATCTCCCGAGATCATCAGATCACTGAAAACATTG
CTTGTTCAACTCCCCGATAGTAATTATTCCACCCTCCGCCACCTCGTCGCACACCTTTTTAGAGTCGCTG
CTCGGTTCGAAGAAAACAAAATGAGCGCAAATAACCTGGGCATTGTCTTCGGACCAACCTTGCTCAGGCC
CCCAGATGGGCCTCGAGCAACTGGGGCTAGCCCCGTAGCCTGCCTTTTGGACAGCGGCCACCAAGCACAG
CTGGTCGAATTTCTCATCGTGCATTACGAGCAAATATTTGGAATGGACGAGCTGCCTCTTGCAAGTGAAC
CTCTGACACAGGACCCCGGCCTGGCTCCAGCTTGTTTGGAGTCCAGTCCCCAACACCCTGCATCTCTCCT
TGCCCAAGATACCCAGCCACTTACAATTGCATTGGATAGTAGTCCAGACCCTAAGCACCATTCTGCACTT
GAGAAATGCCCCGAGGTTACACCACCCGAATTGGCCACATTGCAGCGAGATCAGAGGGAGGAGGAGGTTG
AAGACACACGCGACGGTGCTGGAGATGGCTCAAGTCACTGTCCCGAAGATCTTGCACTGGGGGCCCAGTC
TCGAGGTCACTTTTCAAGGCAACCAGTAAAGTATTCCCGCGGTGGAGTGAGGCCCGTGACCCACCAATTG
TCAAGCCTCGCTCTCGTCGCCTCAAAACTTTGTGAAGAGACACCAGTTACCGTCTCCGCAGTCCACAGAG
GTAGTTTGCGCGTAAGGGGCCTGGGCCCTGCCGCCGCTTGCCCCGAGGGAAGTCCTCTTCGCCGCAACCC
TCTCCCTAAACATTTTGAGATCACACAAGAAACTGCACGCTTGCTCAGTAAATTGAATTCAGACGCTGTC
TCCCGCACCACTTGTTGCGCTGATCCAGAACCCGAGGAGTCCGAGGAGCACCTCTGATAATACCGGGTAG
GGGAGGCGCTTTTCCCAAGGCAGTCTGGAGCATGCGCTTTAGCAGCCCCGCTGGGCACTTGGCGCTACAC
AAGTGGCCTCTGGCCTCGCACACATTCCACATCCACCGGTAGGCGCCAACCGGCTCCGTTCTTTGGTGGC
CCCTTCGCGCCACCTTCTACTCCTCCCCTAGTCAGGAAGTTCCCCCCCGCCCCGCAGCTCGCGTCGTGCA
GGACGTGACAAATGGAAGTAGCACGTCTCACTAGTCTCGTGCAGATGGACAGCACCGCTGAGCAATGGAA
GCGGGTAGGCCTTTGGGGCAGCGGCCAATAGCAGCTTTGCTCCTTCGCTTTCTGGGCTCAGAGGCTGGGA
AGGGGTGGGTCCGGGGGCGGGGCGGGCGCCCGAAGGTCCTCCGGAGGCCCGGCATTCTGCACGCTTCAAA
AGCGCACGTCTGCCGCGCTGTTCTCCTCTTCCTCATCTCCGGGCCTTTCGACCTGCAGCCCAAGCTTACC
ATGACCGAGTACAAGCCCACGGTGCGCCTCGCCACCCGCGACGACGTCCCCAGGGCCGTACGCACCCTCG
CCGCCGCGTTCGCCGACTACCCCGCCACGCGCCACACCGTCGATCCGGACCGCCACATCGAGCGGGTCAC
CGAGCTGCAAGAACTCTTCCTCACGCGCGTCGGGCTCGACATCGGCAAGGTGTGGGTCGCGGACGACGGC
GCCGCGGTGGCGGTCTGGACCACGCCGGAGAGCGTCGAAGCGGGGGCGGTGTTCGCCGAGATCGGCCCGC
GCATGGCCGAGTTGAGCGGTTCCCGGCTGGCCGCGCAGCAACAGATGGAAGGCCTCCTGGCGCCGCACCG
GCCCAAGGAGCCCGCGTGGTTCCTGGCCACCGTCGGCGTCTCGCCCGACCACCAGGGCAAGGGTCTGGGC
AGCGCCGTCGTGCTCCCCGGAGTGGAGGCGGCCGAGCGCGCCGGGGTGCCCGCCTTCCTGGAGACCTCCG
CGCCCCGCAACCTCCCCTTCTACGAGCGGCTCGGCTTCACCGTCACCGCCGACGTCGAGGTGCCCGAAGG
ACCGCGCACCTGGTGCATGACCCGCAAGCCCGGTGCCTGACGCCCGCCCCACGACCCGCAGCGCCCGACC
GAAAGGAGCGCACGACCCCATGCATCGGCGTCTCGAGATATCAGTGGTCCAGGCTCTAGTTTTGACTCAA
CAATATCACCAGCTGAAGCCTATAGAGTACGAGCCATAGATAAAATAAAAGATTTTATTTAGTCTCCAGA
AAAAGGGGGGAATGAAAGACCCCACCTGTAGGTTTGGCAAGCTAGCTTAAGTAACGCCATTTTGCAAGGC
ATGGAAAAATACATAACTGAGAATAGAGAAGTTCAGATCAAGGTCAGGAACAGATGGAACAGGGTCGACC
CTAGAGAACCATCAGATGTTTCCAGGGTGCCCCAAGGACCTGAAATGACCCTGTGCCTTATTTGAACTAA
CCAATCAGTTCGCTTCTCGCTTCTGTTCGCGCGCTTCTGCTCCCCGAGCTCAATAAAAGAGCCCACAACC
CCTCACTCGGGGCGCCAGTCCTCCGATTGACTGAGTCGCCCGGGTACCCGTGTATCCAATAAACCCTCTT
GCAGTTGCATCCGACTTGTGGTCTCGCTGTTCCTTGGGAGGGTCTCCTCTGAGTGATTGACTACCCGTCA
GCGGGGGTCTTTCATTTGGGGGCTCGTCCGGGATCGGGAGACCCCTGCCCAGGGACCACCGACCCACCAC
CGGGAGGTAAGCTGGCTGCCTCGCGCGTTTCGGTGATGACGGTGAAAACCTCTGACACATGCAGCTCCCG
GAGACGGTCACAGCTTGTCTGTAAGCGGATGCCGGGAGCAGACAAGCCCGTCAGGGCGCGTCAGCGGGTG
TTGGCGGGTGTCGGGGCGCAGCCATGACCCAGTCACGTAGCGATAGCGGAGTGTAGATCCGGCTGTGGAA
TGTGTGTCAGTTAGGGTGTGGAAAGTCCCCAGGCTCCCCAGCAGGCAGAAGTATGCAAAGCATGCATCTC
AATTAGTCAGCAACCAGGTGTGGAAAGTCCCCAGGCTCCCCAGCAGGCAGAAGTATGCAAAGCATGCATC
TCAATTAGTCAGCAACCATAGTCCCGCCCCTAACTCCGCCCATCCCGCCCCTAACTCCGCCCAGTTCCGC
CCATTCTCCGCCCCATGGCTGACTAATTTTTTTTATTTATGCAGAGGCCGAGGCCGCCTCGGCCTCTGAG
CTATTCCAGAAGTAGTGAGGAGGCTTTTTTGGAGGCCTAGGCTTTTGCAAAAAGCTTACTGGCTTAACTA
TGCGGCATCAGAGCAGATTGTACTGAGAGTGCACCATATGCGGTGTGAAATACCGCACAGATGCGTAAGG
AGAAAATACCGCATCAGGCGCTCTTCCGCTTCCTCGCTCACTGACTCGCTGCGCTCGGTCGTTCGGCTGC
GGCGAGCGGTATCAGCTCACTCAAAGGCGGTAATACGGTTATCCACAGAATCAGGGGATAACGCAGGAAA
GAACATGTGAGCAAAAGGCCAGCAAAAGGCCAGGAACCGTAAAAAGGCCGCGTTGCTGGCGTTTTTCCAT
AGGCTCCGCCCCCCTGACGAGCATCACAAAAATCGACGCTCAAGTCAGAGGTGGCGAAACCCGACAGGAC
TATAAAGATACCAGGCGTTTCCCCCTGGAAGCTCCCTCGTGCGCTCTCCTGTTCCGACCCTGCCGCTTAC
CGGATACCTGTCCGCCTTTCTCCCTTCGGGAAGCGTGGCGCTTTCTCATAGCTCACGCTGTAGGTATCTC
AGTTCGGTGTAGGTCGTTCGCTCCAAGCTGGGCTGTGTGCACGAACCCCCCGTTCAGCCCGACCGCTGCG
CCTTATCCGGTAACTATCGTCTTGAGTCCAACCCGGTAAGACACGACTTATCGCCACTGGCAGCAGCCAC
TGGTAACAGGATTAGCAGAGCGAGGTATGTAGGCGGTGCTACAGAGTTCTTGAAGTGGTGGCCTAACTAC
GGCTACACTAGAAGGACAGTATTTGGTATCTGCGCTCTGCTGAAGCCAGTTACCTTCGGAAAAAGAGTTG
GTAGCTCTTGATCCGGCAAACAAACCACCGCTGGTAGCGGTGGTTTTTTTGTTTGCAAGCAGCAGATTAC
GCGCAGAAAAAAAGGATCTCAAGAAGATCCTTTGATCTTTTCTACGGGGTCTGACGCTCAGTGGAACGAA
AACTCACGTTAAGGGATTTTGGTCATGAGATTATCAAAAAGGATCTTCACCTAGATCCTTTTAAATTAAA
AATGAAGTTTTAAATCAATCTAAAGTATATATGAGTAAACTTGGTCTGACAGTTACCAATGCTTAATCAG
TGAGGCACCTATCTCAGCGATCTGTCTATTTCGTTCATCCATAGTTGCCTGACTCCCCGTCGTGTAGATA
ACTACGATACGGGAGGGCTTACCATCTGGCCCCAGTGCTGCAATGATACCGCGAGACCCACGCTCACCGG
CTCCAGATTTATCAGCAATAAACCAGCCAGCCGGAAGGGCCGAGCGCAGAAGTGGTCCTGCAACTTTATC
CGCCTCCATCCAGTCTATTAATTGTTGCCGGGAAGCTAGAGTAAGTAGTTCGCCAGTTAATAGTTTGCGC
AACGTTGTTGCCATTGCTGCAGGCATCGTGGTGTCACGCTCGTCGTTTGGTATGGCTTCATTCAGCTCCG
GTTCCCAACGATCAAGGCGAGTTACATGATCCCCCATGTTGTGCAAAAAAGCGGTTAGCTCCTTCGGTCC
TCCGATCGTTGTCAGAAGTAAGTTGGCCGCAGTGTTATCACTCATGGTTATGGCAGCACTGCATAATTCT
CTTACTGTCATGCCATCCGTAAGATGCTTTTCTGTGACTGGTGAGTACTCAACCAAGTCATTCTGAGAAT
AGTGTATGCGGCGACCGAGTTGCTCTTGCCCGGCGTCAACACGGGATAATACCGCGCCACATAGCAGAAC
TTTAAAAGTGCTCATCATTGGAAAACGTTCTTCGGGGCGAAAACTCTCAAGGATCTTACCGCTGTTGAGA
TCCAGTTCGATGTAACCCACTCGTGCACCCAACTGATCTTCAGCATCTTTTACTTTCACCAGCGTTTCTG
GGTGAGCAAAAACAGGAAGGCAAAATGCCGCAAAAAAGGGAATAAGGGCGACACGGAAATGTTGAATACT
CATACTCTTCCTTTTTCAATATTATTGAAGCATTTATCAGGGTTATTGTCTCATGAGCGGATACATATTT
GAATGTATTTAGAAAAATAAACAAATAGGGGTTCCGCGCACATTTCCCCGAAAAGTGCCACCTGACGTCT
AAGAAACCATTATTATCATGACATTAACCTATAAAAATAGGCGTATCACGAGGCCCTTTCGTCTTCAAGA
ATTAGCTTGGCCATTGCATACGTTGTATCCATATCATAATATGTACATTTATATTGGCTCATGTCCAACA
TTACCGCCATGTTGACATTGATTATTGACTAGTTATTAATAGTAATCAATTACGGGGTCATTAGTTCATA
GCCCATATATGGAGTTCCGCGTTACATAACTTACGGTAAATGGCCCGCCTGGCTGACCGCCCAACGACCC
CCGCCCATTGACGTCAATAATGACGTATGTTCCCATAGTAACGCCAATAGGGACTTTCCATTGACGTCAA
TGGGTGGAGTATTTACGGTAAACTGCCCACTTGGCAGTACATCAAGTGTATCATATGCCAAGTACGCCCC
CTATTGACGTCAATGACGGTAAATGGCCCGCCTGGCATTATGCCCAGTACATGACCTTATGGGACTTTCC
TACTTGGCAGTACATCTACGTATTAGTCATCGCTATTACCATGGTGATGCGGTTTTGGCAGTACATCAAT
GGGCGTGGATAGCGGTTTGACTCACGGGGATTTCCAAGTCTCCACCCCATTGACGTCAATGGGAGTTTGT
TTTGGCACCAAAATCAACGGGACTTTCCAAAATGTCGTAACAACTCCGCCCCATTGACGCAAATGGGCGG
TAGGCGTGTACGGTGGGAGGTCTATATAAGCAGAGCTCAATAAAAGAGCCCACAACCCCTCACTCGGCGC
GCCAGTCTTCCGATAGACTGCGTCGCCCGGGTACCCGTATTCCCAATAAAGCCTCTTGCTGTTTGCATCC
GAATCGTGGTCTCGCTGTTCCTTGGGAGGGTCTCCTCTGAGTGATTGACTACCCACGACGGGGGTCTTTC
ATTTGGGGGCTCGTCCGGGATTTGGAGACCCCTGCCCAGGGACCACCGACCCACCACCGGGAGGTAAGCT
GGCCAGCAACTTATCTGTGTCTGTCCGATTGTCTAGTGTCTATGTTTGATGTTATGCGCCTGCGTCTGTA
CTAGTTAGCTAACTAGCTCTGTATCTGGCGGACCCGTGGTGGAACTGACGAGTTCTGAACACCCGGCCGC
AACCCTGGGAGACGTCCCAGGGACTTTGGGGGCCGTTTTTGTGGCCCGACCTGAGGAAGGGAGTCGATGT
GGAATCCGACCCCGTCAGGATATGTGGTTCTGGTAGGAGACGAGAACCTAAAACAGTTCCCGCCTCCGTC
TGAATTTTTGCTTTCGGTTTGGAACCGAAGCCGCGCGTCTTGTCTGCTGCAGCGCTGCAGCATCGTTCTG
TGTTGTCTCTGTCTGACTGTGTTTCTGTATTTGTCTGAAAATTAGGGCCAGACTGTTACCACTCCCTTAA
GTTTGACCTTAGGTCACTGGAAAGATGTCGAGCGGATCGCTCACAACCAGTCGGTAGATGTCAAGAAGAG
ACGTTGGGTTACCTTCTGCTCTGCAGAATGGCCAACCTTTAACGTCGGATGGCCGCGAGACGGCACCTTT
AACCGAGACCTCATCACCCAGGTTAAGATCAAGGTCTTTTCACCTGGCCCGCATGGACACCCAGACCAGG
TCCCCTACATCGTGACCTGGGAAGCCTTGGCTTTTGACCCCCCTCCCTGGGTCAAGCCCTTTGTACACCC
TAAGCCTCCGCCTCCTCTTCCTCCATCCGCCCCGTCTCTCCCCCTTGAACCTCCTCGTTCGACCCCGCCT
CGATCCTCCCTTTATCCAGCCCTCACTCCTTCTCTAGGCGCCGGAATTGAAGATCTCGATGAGGCCCTTT
CGTCTTCACTCGAGTTTACTCCCTATCAGTGATAGAGAACGTATGAAGAGTTTACTCCCTATCAGTGATA
GAGAACGTATGCAGACTTTACTCCCTATCAGTGATAGAGAACGTATAAGGAGTTTACTCCCTATCAGTGA
TAGAGAACGTATGACCAGTTTACTCCCTATCAGTGATAGAGAACGTATCTACAGTTTACTCCCTATCAGT
GATAGAGAACGTATATCCAGTTTACTCCCTATCAGTGATAGAGAACGTATGTCGAGGTAGGCGTGTACGG
TGGGCGCCTATAAAAGCAGAGCTCGTTTAGTGAACCGTCAGATCGCCTGGAGCAATTCCACAACACTTTT
GTCTTATACTT
Features (pLannotate 1.2.2; 20 found; start..end, strand, type, name):
     61..81      +  CDS            FLAG (fragment): FLAG® epitope tag, followed by an enterokinase cleavage site
     82..2994    +  CDS            Gmip: GMIP_MOUSE - Experimental evidence at protein level: Swiss-Prot protein existence level 1. Stimulates, in vitro and in vivo, the GTPase activity of RhoA. From Mus musculus (Mouse).
   3005..3381    +  promoter       PGK promoter (fragment): mouse phosphoglycerate kinase 1 promoter
   3374..3480    +  promoter       PGK promoter (fragment): mouse phosphoglycerate kinase 1 promoter
   3501..4100    +  CDS            PuroR: puromycin N-acetyltransferase; pac from Streptomyces alboniger; confers resistance to puromycin
   4167..4239    +  CDS            env (fragment): murine leukemia virus gPr80 envelope polyprotein precursor; env; proteolytically cleaved into gp70SU and p15TM subunits
   4281..4706    +  LTR            3' LTR (ΔU3): self-inactivating 3' long terminal repeat (LTR) from Moloney murine leukemia virus
   4775..4815    +  CDS            rop (fragment): Rop protein, which maintains plasmids at low copy number; rop
   4917..4955    +  misc_feature   bom (fragment): basis of mobility region from pBR322
   4972..5301    +  promoter       SV40 promoter: SV40 enhancer and early promoter
   5307..5408    +  misc_feature   bom (fragment): basis of mobility region from pBR322
   5594..6182    -  rep_origin     ori: high-copy-number ColE1/pMB1/pBR322/pUC origin of replication
   6353..7213    -  CDS            AmpR: β-lactamase; bla; confers resistance to ampicillin, carbenicillin, and related antibiotics
   7214..7318    -  promoter       AmpR promoter: bla
   7504..7883    +  enhancer       CMV enhancer: human cytomegalovirus immediate early enhancer
   7884..8087    +  promoter       CMV promoter: human cytomegalovirus (CMV) immediate early promoter
   8088..8263    +  LTR            5' LTR (truncated): truncated long terminal repeat from Moloney murine sarcoma virus
   8385..8659    +  misc_feature   MESV Ψ (fragment): packaging signal of murine embryonic stem cell virus
   8726..9142    +  CDS            gag (truncated): truncated Moloney murine leukemia virus (MMLV) gag gene lacking the start codon
   9182..9531    +  promoter       TRE3GV promoter: 3rd-generation Tet-responsive promoter that can be activated by binding of Tet-On® 3G, optimized for retroviral and lentiviral vectors
