[The description below was written by a language model from this plasmid's Addgene catalogue record and pLannotate feature annotations shown in this document.]
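Description:
pRetroX-TRE3G-GMIP P363D P364D P366D is a self-inactivating gammaretroviral transfer vector built on the pRetroX-TRE3G backbone for doxycycline-inducible expression of a mutant mouse GMIP in mammalian cells. It is propagated in E. coli as a high-copy plasmid through a ColE1/pUC-type origin and selected with ampicillin via the β-lactamase gene.

The viral genome is transcribed in packaging cells from a hybrid 5′ end in which the CMV enhancer and promoter are fused to a truncated LTR. This is followed by the Ψ packaging signal and a truncated, start-codon-less gag segment that supports efficient encapsidation. The 3′ LTR carries a U3 deletion, so after reverse transcription and integration the proviral LTRs are transcriptionally inactive and expression depends on the internal promoters. The first of these is the third-generation Tet-responsive TRE3G promoter (annotated as the retrovirus-optimised TRE3GV form). It is activated only when the Tet-On 3G transactivator is present and bound to doxycycline; the transactivator is not encoded on this plasmid and must be supplied separately. TRE3G drives mouse Gmip, a RhoA GTPase-activating protein, cloned between BamHI and EcoRI. The insert carries an N-terminal 3xFLAG tag, although the annotation detects only a FLAG fragment, and three proline-to-aspartate substitutions at residues 363, 364 and 366.

Downstream, a mouse PGK promoter drives puromycin N-acetyltransferase for selection of transduced cells. The PGK promoter is annotated as two fragments, consistent with the depositor's note of a 24 bp deletion that is not known to affect function.

The construct is used to make stable, inducible cell lines expressing this GMIP mutant. The associated publication concerns pLxIS-containing domains in interferon and metabolic regulation.
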