Addgene plasmid #221323: pRetroX-TRE3G-GMIP P363D P364D P366D
Purpose: Dox-inducible expression of GMIP mutant in mammalian cells by retroviral transduction
Depositing lab: Jonathan Kagan. Depositing organization: Boston Children's Hospital. Publication: pLxIS-containing domains are biochemically flexible regulators of interferons and metabolism. Landau LM, Chaudhary N, Tien YC, Rogozinska M, Joshi S, Yao C, Crowley J, Hullahalli K, Campbell IW, Waldor MK, Haigis M, Kagan JC. Mol Cell. 2024 Jul 11;84(13):2436-2454.e10. doi: 10.1016/j.molcel.2024.05.030. Epub 2024 Jun 25. PubMed 38925114.
Backbone
  Vector backbone: pRetroX-TRE3G
  Vector type: Retroviral
Growth in bacteria
  Bacterial resistance: Ampicillin, 100 μg/mL
  Growth temperature: 37°C
  Growth strain: NEB Stable
  Copy number: High Copy
Gene/Insert
  Gene/Insert name: GMIP
  Species: M. musculus (mouse)
  Mutation: P363D P364D P366D
  Entrez Gene: Gmip (a.k.a. 5031419I10Rik)
  Promoter: TRE3G
  Tag / fusion protein: 3xFLAG (N terminal on insert)
  Cloning method: Restriction Enzyme; 5′ cloning site BamHI (not destroyed); 3′ cloning site EcoRI (not destroyed)
Terms and licenses: Academic/Nonprofit Terms; Industry Terms: Not Available to Industry
Depositor comments: Please note: Plasmid contains a 24bp deletion in the PGK promoter. This deletion is not known to affect plasmid function.
How to cite: pRetroX-TRE3G-GMIP P363D P364D P366D was a gift from Jonathan Kagan (Addgene plasmid # 221323 ; http://n2t.net/addgene:221323 ; RRID:Addgene_221323)
